>Addgene plasmid #130233 | pRDAX-EMMI-031 mEosFP-M159A(G-H)//Esp3I | depositor full sequence | sequence record 249611 | Full Sequence
CGTCTCGCAGCTCAGCGATCAAACCCGACATGAAGATCAACCTCCGAATGGAAGGCAACGTAAACGGCCA
TCACTTCGTGATTGATGGCGATGGCACAGGGAAGCCATTTGAGGGGAAACAAAGCATGGATCTGGAGGTG
AAGGAAGGTGGTCCTCTGCCTTTTGCCTTCGACATACTGACTACAGCCTTTCACTATGGGAATCGCGTGT
TTGTCGAGTATCCCGACCATATACAGGATTACTTCAAGCAGAGTTTCCCGAAAGGCTATAGCTGGGAAAG
GTCCCTCACATTTGAGGATGGAGGGATTTGCATTGCAAGAAACGACATCACCATGGAAGGAGACACCTTC
TACAACAAGGTTCGGTTCCATGGGACAAATTTCCCCGCTAATGGTCCTGTGATGCAGAAGAAAACCCTGA
AGTGGGAACCATCCACTGAGAAGATGTACGTGAGAGATGGAGTACTGACGGGTGACATTCACGCTGCACT
GCTGTTGGAGGGCAATGCCCACTATCGGTGTGATTTTCGCACTACCTACAAGGCCAAAGAGAAAGGCGTC
AAACTCCCTGGATACCACCTTGTCGATCATTGCATCGAGATCCTTTCTCACGACAAGGACTACAACAAGG
TGAAGCTGTATGAACATGCCGTTGCTCACTCTGGATTGCCAGACAATGCAAGGCGTTCAGGCCGAGACGA
CCTGCTAGCGCTCGCTTGGATCCGAATTCAAACCTGAAATTGTTATCCGCTCACAATTCCACACAACATA
CGAGCCGGAAGCATAAAGTGTAAAGCCTGGGGTGCCTAATGAGTGAGCTAACTCACATTAATTGCGTTGC
GCTCACTGCCCGCTTTCCAGTCGGGAAACCTGTCGTGCCAGCTGCATTAATGAATCGGCCAACGCGCGGG
GAGAGGCGGTTTGCGTATTGGGCGCTCTTCCGCTTCCTCGCTCACTGACTCGCTGCGCTCGGTCGTTCGG
CTGCGGCGAGCGGTATCAGCTCACTCAAAGGCGGTAATACGGTTATCCACAGAATCAGGGGATAACGCAG
GAAAGAACATGTGAGCAAAAGGCCAGCAAAAGGCCAGGAACCGTAAAAAGGCCGCGTTGCTGGCGTTTTT
CCATAGGCTCCGCCCCCCTGACGAGCATCACAAAAATCGACGCTCAAGTCAGAGGTGGCGAAACCCGACA
GGACTATAAAGATACCAGGCGTTTCCCCCTGGAAGCTCCCTCGTGCGCTCTCCTGTTCCGACCCTGCCGC
TTACCGGATACCTGTCCGCCTTTCTCCCTTCGGGAAGCGTGGCGCTTTCTCATAGCTCACGCTGTAGGTA
TCTCAGTTCGGTGTAGGTCGTTCGCTCCAAGCTGGGCTGTGTGCACGAACCCCCCGTTCAGCCCGACCGC
TGCGCCTTATCCGGTAACTATCGTCTTGAGTCCAACCCGGTAAGACACGACTTATCGCCACTGGCAGCAG
CCACTGGTAACAGGATTAGCAGAGCGAGGTATGTAGGCGGTGCTACAGAGTTCTTGAAGTGGTGGCCTAA
CTACGGCTACACTAGAAGAACAGTATTTGGTATCTGCGCTCTGCTGAAGCCAGTTACCTTCGGAAAAAGA
GTTGGTAGCTCTTGATCCGGCAAACAAACCACCGCTGGTAGCGGTGGTTTTTTTGTTTGCAAGCAGCAGA
TTACGCGCAGAAAAAAAGGATCTCAAGAAGATCCTTTGATCTTTTCTACGGGGTCTGACGCTCAGTGGAA
CGAAAACTCACGTTAAGGGATTTTGGTCATGAGATTATCAAAAAGGATCTTCACCTAGATCCTTTTAAAT
TAAAAATGAAGTTTTAAATCAATCTAAAGTATATATGAGTAAACTTGGTCTGACAGCCGGAATTGCCAGC
TGGGGCGCCCTCTGGTAAGGTTGGGAAGCCCTGCAAAGTAAACTGGATGGCTTTCTTGCCGCCAAGGATC
TGATGGCGCAGGGGATCAAGATCTGATCAAGAGACAGGATGAGGATCGTTTCGCATGATTGAACAAGATG
GATTGCACGCAGGTTCTCCGGCCGCTTGGGTGGAGAGGCTATTCGGCTATGACTGGGCACAACAGACAAT
CGGCTGCTCTGATGCCGCCGTGTTCCGGCTGTCAGCGCAGGGGCGCCCGGTTCTTTTTGTCAAGACCGAC
CTGTCCGGTGCCCTGAATGAACTGCAGGACGAGGCAGCGCGGCTATCGTGGCTGGCCACGACGGGCGTTC
CTTGCGCAGCTGTGCTCGACGTTGTCACTGAAGCGGGAAGGGACTGGCTGCTATTGGGCGAAGTGCCGGG
GCAGGATCTCCTGTCATCCCACCTTGCTCCTGCCGAGAAAGTATCCATCATGGCTGATGCAATGCGGCGG
CTGCATACGCTTGATCCGGCTACCTGCCCATTCGACCACCAAGCGAAACATCGCATCGAGCGAGCACGTA
CTCGGATGGAAGCCGGTCTTGTCGATCAGGATGATCTGGACGAAGAGCATCAGGGGCTCGCGCCAGCCGA
ACTGTTCGCCAGGCTCAAGGCGCGCATGCCCGACGGCGAGGATCTCGTCGTGACCCATGGCGATGCCTGC
TTGCCGAATATCATGGTGGAAAATGGCCGCTTTTCTGGATTCATCGACTGTGGCCGGCTGGGTGTGGCGG
ACCGCTATCAGGACATAGCGTTGGCTACCCGTGATATTGCTGAAGAGCTTGGCGGCGAATGGGCTGACCG
CTTCCTCGTGCTTTACGGTATCGCCGCTCCCGATTCGCAGCGCATCGCCTTCTATCGCCTTCTTGACGAG
TTCTTCTGATCCGCGCACATTTCCCCGAAAAGTGCCACCTGACGTCTAAGAAACCATTATTATCATGACA
TTAACCTATAAAAATAGGCGTATCACGAGGCCCTTTCGTCTCGCGCGTTTCGGTGATGACGGTGAAAACC
TCTGACACATGCAGCTCCCGGAGACGGTCACAGCTTGTCTGTAAGCGGATGCCGGGAGCAGACAAGCCCG
TCAGGGCGCGTCAGCGGGTGTTGGCGGGTGTCGGGGCTGGCTTAACTATGCGGCATCAGAGCAGATTGTA
CTGAGAGAAACCCAATTGGGTACCGAGCTCCCTGCAGGAAGC
Features (pLannotate 1.2.2; 10 found; start..end, strand, type, name):
     12..686     +  CDS            mEosFP-M159A: mEosFP-M159A is a basic (constitutively fluorescent) green fluorescent protein published in 2011, derived from Lobophyllia hemprichii. It has low acid sensitivity.
    740..756     -  protein_bind   lac operator: The lac repressor binds to the lac operator to inhibit transcription in E. coli. This inhibition can be relieved by adding lactose or isopropyl-β-D-thiogalactopyranoside (IPTG). lac repressor encoded by lacI
    764..794     -  promoter       lac promoter: promoter for the E. coli lac operon
    809..830     -  protein_bind   CAP binding site: CAP binding activates transcription in the presence of cAMP. E. coli catabolite activator protein
    843..935     -  CDS            lacI (fragment): lac repressor; lacI; The lac repressor binds to the lac operator to inhibit transcription in E. coli. This inhibition can be relieved by adding lactose or isopropyl-β-D-thiogalactopyranoside (IPTG).
   1118..1706    -  rep_origin     ori: high-copy-number ColE1/pMB1/pBR322/pUC origin of replication
   1879..1983    +  CDS            tnpA (fragment): TN5P_ECOLX - Also known as tnp. Experimental evidence at protein level: Swiss-Prot protein existence level 1. Mediates transposition of transposon Tn5 by a 'cut and paste' mechanism. First, the monomeric transposase binds the 19 bp inverted DNA repeats flanking the transposon. Then, dimerization of the DNA- bound transposase creates a synaptic DNA complex. After nicking of the first DNA strand, excision of the transposon proceeds through a series of intermediates. The transposase then mediates the insertion of the transposon at a new site by strand transfer. The activity of the wild- type tran
   2015..2806    +  CDS            neo: KKA2_KLEPN - Also known as kan, nptII. Experimental evidence at protein level: Swiss-Prot protein existence level 1. Resistance to kanamycin, neomycin, paromomycin, ribostamycin, butirosin and gentamicin B. From Klebsiella pneumoniae.
   2910..2945    +  CDS            rop (fragment): Rop protein, which maintains plasmids at low copy number; rop
   3047..3087    +  misc_feature   bom (fragment): basis of mobility region from pBR322
