[The description below was written by a language model from this plasmid's Addgene catalogue record and pLannotate feature annotations shown in this document.]
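Description:
pRDAX-EMMI-031 mEosFP-M159A(G-H)//Esp3I is a small (about 3.1 kb) synthetic-biology part plasmid deposited as an extension to the EMMA modular assembly kit. It sits on a custom-built backbone and is maintained in E. coli at high copy through a ColE1/pUC-type origin of replication. Selection is with kanamycin, conferred by the Tn5-derived neo (nptII) aminoglycoside phosphotransferase gene. The remaining backbone annotations are short remnants rather than functional units: fragments of tnpA, rop, the pBR322 bom region and lacI, along with a CAP binding site, lac promoter and lac operator. These lac elements lie just downstream of the insert on the opposite strand, so they point toward it in antisense orientation and do not drive it. No eukaryotic promoter, polyadenylation signal or mammalian selection marker is annotated, which fits a donor plasmid that stores a part rather than expressing it.

The payload is a single coding sequence of roughly 675 bp for mEosFP-M159A, a point mutant of the monomeric Eos fluorescent protein, annotated as a green fluorescent protein. The annotation traces it to the stony coral Lobophyllia hemprichii, whereas the catalogue entry lists mouse as the species, which does not match the origin of the protein. The name suggests that the part occupies the G-H position of the assembly scheme and is released with the type IIS enzyme Esp3I, which cuts outside its recognition site and would leave position-specific overhangs for ordered, one-pot ligation with other parts. However, the Esp3I sites and fusion overhangs are not annotated in the feature table, and the cloning sites are recorded as unknown. The record gives no purpose beyond extending the kit, so presumably the plasmid supplies this fluorescent protein as a building block for multi-part expression vectors.
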