Addgene plasmid #130233: pRDAX-EMMI-031 mEosFP-M159A(G-H)//Esp3I
Purpose: EMMA Kit # 1000000119 extension
Depositing lab: Gary Lewin. Depositing organization: Max-Delbrueck-Centrum fuer Molekulare Medizin (MDC).
Backbone
  Vector backbone: custom built
  Vector type: Synthetic Biology
Growth in bacteria
  Bacterial resistance: Kanamycin, 50 μg/mL
  Growth temperature: 37°C
  Growth strain: DH5alpha
  Copy number: High Copy
Gene/Insert
  Gene/Insert name: mEosFP-M159A
  Species: M. musculus (mouse)
  Cloning method: Restriction Enzyme; 5′ cloning site unknown (unknown if destroyed); 3′ cloning site unknown (unknown if destroyed)
Terms and licenses: Academic/Nonprofit Terms; Industry Terms: Not Available to Industry
How to cite: pRDAX-EMMI-031 mEosFP-M159A(G-H)//Esp3I was a gift from Gary Lewin (Addgene plasmid # 130233 ; http://n2t.net/addgene:130233 ; RRID:Addgene_130233)
